>Addgene plasmid #98586 | pCML 313 | addgene full sequence | sequence record 194126 | Addgene NGS Result
TTTTTACGGTTCCTGGCCTTTTGCTGGCCTTTTGCTCACATGTTCTTTCCTGCGTTATCCCCTGATTCTG
TGGATAACCGTATTACCGCCTTTGAGTGAGCTGATACCGCTCGCCGCAGCCGAACGACCGAGCGCAGCGA
GTCAGTGAGCGAGGAAGCGGAAGAGCGCCCAATACGCAAACCGCCTCTCCCCGCGCGTTGGCCGATTCAT
TAATGCAGCTGGCACGACAGGTTTCCCGACTGGAAAGCGGGCAGTGAGCGCAACGCAATTAATGTGAGTT
AGCTCACTCATTAGGCACCCCAGGCTTTACACTTTATGCTTCCGGCTCGTATGTTGTGTGGAATTGTGAG
CGGATAACAATTTCACACAGGAAACAGCTATGACCATGATTACGCCAAGCTTGTCGGAGCTCGCTAGCGA
ATTCGGCGGCGGCGGCGGCAGCGGCGGCGGCGGCAGCGGCGGCGGCGGCAGCGTGAGCAAGGGCGAGGAG
CTGTTCACCGGGGTGGTGCCCATCCTGGTCGAGCTGGACGGCGACGTAAACGGCCACAAGTTCAGCGTGT
CCGGCGAGGGCGAGGGCGATGCCACCTACGGCAAGCTGACCCTGAAGTTCATCTGCACCACCGGCAAGCT
GCCCGTGCCCTGGCCCACCCTCGTGACCACCTTCGGCTACGGCCTGCAGTGCTTCGCCCGCTACCCCGAC
CACATGAAGCAGCACGACTTCTTCAAGTCCGCCATGCCCGAAGGCTACGTCCAGGAGCGCACCATCTTCT
TCAAGGACGACGGCAACTACAAGACCCGCGCCGAGGTGAAGTTCGAGGGCGACACCCTGGTGAACCGCAT
CGAGCTGAAGGGCATCGACTTCAAGGAGGACGGCAACATCCTGGGGCACAAGCTGGAGTACAACTACAAC
AGCCACAACGTCTATATCATGGCCGATTATAAAGACGATGACGATAAATAAATCGATATAACTAAGTAAT
ATGGTGCACTCTCAGTACAATCTGCTCTGATGCCGCATAGTTAAGCCAGCCCCGACACCCGCCAACACCC
GCTGACGCGCCCTGACGGGCTTGTCTGCTCCCGGCATCCGCTTACAGACAAGCTGTGACCGTCTCCGGGA
GCTGCATGTGTCAGAGGTTTTCACCGTCATCACCGAAACGCGCGAGACGAAAGGGCCTCGTGATACGCCT
ATTTTTATAGGTTAATGTCATGATAATAATGGTTTCTTAGACGTCAATAAAAAAAGGGAGCACTGTATTC
ACAGCGCTCCCGGTTACTAGTGTGCGCAAATTTAAAGCGCTGATATCGATCGCGCGCAGATCTAATGAAC
CCGGGAATACTGCAGACATGGGTGATCCTCATGTTTTCTGGAGTCGACCTGCAGACATGGGTGATCCTCA
TGTTTTCTAGGCAATTAGGTACCTTAGGATCCATATATAGGGCCCGGGTTATAATTACCTCAGGACGCGT
GGCGCCCGTTTCGCAGCATTCCAGCTACTTTTGTTGCTCCCTGCTCATCCTTGACAACTTTTCCTCTGGC
CTTGCGGCCAATCGTTCATCCTGAACTATTGCTTCCTGCTCACACCACCCCGATGTGATACTTCATCCTG
AAGTGTCCCTGGCCTTCCTGACCCACCGAATCATCCTGACCGGTTCTCATTCTCCATCCTGGAGGTGTCC
TTTAACGCGTCCTGCGTCATCCTCTTCGCTTCATCCAGAAGCCTTTCCCTGAAACACCATCCTGGTGTGT
CCTGCAGAAGTGTCATCATCCTGATGTTCACTTCGTTGTCTGACTCCCTGTCGACGGTCATATGCTGTTT
CCTGTGTGAAATTGTTATCCGCTCACAATTCCACACAACATACGAGCCGGAAGCATAAAGTGTAAAGCCT
GGGGTGCCTAATGAGTGAGCTAACTCACATTAATTGCGTTGCGCTCACTGCCCGCTTTCCAGTCGGGAAA
CCTGTCGTGCCAGCTGCATTAATGAATCGGCCAACGCGCGGGGAGAGGCGGTTTGCGTATTGGGCGCTCT
TCCGCTTCCTCGCGACCGGTCAGGTGGCACTTTTCGGGGAAATGTGCGCGGAACCCCTATTTGTTTATTT
TTCTAAATACATTCAAATATGTATCCGCTCATGAGACAATAACCCTGATAAATGCTTCAATAATATTGAA
AAAGGAAGAGTATGAGTATTCAACATTTCCGTGTCGCCCTTATTCCCTTTTTTGCGGCATTTTGCCTTCC
TGTTTTTGCTCACCCAGAAACGCTGGTGAAAGTAAAAGATGCTGAAGATCAGTTGGGTGCACGAGTGGGT
TACATCGAACTGGATCTCAACAGCGGTAAGATCCTTGAGAGTTTTCGCCCCGAAGAACGTTTTCCAATGA
TGAGCACTTTTAAAGTTCTGCTATGTGGCGCGGTATTATCCCGTATTGACGCCGGGCAAGAGCAACTCGG
TCGCCGCATACACTATTCTCAGAATGACTTGGTTGAGTACTCACCAGTCACAGAAAAGCATCTTACGGAT
GGCATGACAGTAAGAGAATTATGCAGTGCTGCCATAACCATGAGTGATAACACTGCGGCCAACTTACTTC
TGACAACGATCGGAGGACCGAAGGAGCTAACCGCTTTTTTGCACAACATGGGGGATCATGTAACTCGCCT
TGATCGTTGGGAACCGGAGCTGAATGAAGCCATACCAAACGACGAGCGTGACACCACGATGCCTGTAGCA
ATGGCAACAACGTTGCGCAAACTATTAACTGGCGAACTACTTACTCTAGCTTCCCGGCAACAATTAATAG
ACTGGATGGAGGCGGATAAAGTTGCAGGACCACTTCTGCGCTCGGCCCTTCCGGCTGGCTGGTTTATTGC
TGATAAATCTGGAGCCGGTGAGCGTGGGTCTCGCGGTATCATTGCAGCACTGGGGCCAGATGGTAAGCCC
TCCCGTATCGTAGTTATCTACACGACGGGGAGTCAGGCAACTATGGATGAACGAAATAGACAGATCGCTG
AGATAGGTGCCTCACTGATTAAGCATTGGTAACTGTCAGACCAAGTTTACTCATATATACTTTAGATTGA
TTTAAAACTTCATTTTTAATTTAAAAGGATCTAGGTGAAGATCCTTTTTGATAATCTCATGACCAAAATC
CCTTAACGTGAGTTTTCGTTCCACTGAGCGTCAGACCCCGTAGAAAAGATCAAAGGATCTTCTTGAGATC
CTTTTTTTCTGCGCGTAATCTGCTGCTTGCAAACAAAAAAACCACCGCTACCAGCGGTGGTTTGTTTGCC
GGATCAAGAGCTACCAACTCTTTTTCCGAAGGTAACTGGCTTCAGCAGAGCGCAGATACCAAATACTGTT
CTTCTAGTGTAGCCGTAGTTAGGCCACCACTTCAAGAACTCTGTAGCACCGCCTACATACCTCGCTCTGC
TAATCCTGTTACCAGTGGCTGCTGCCAGTGGCGATAAGTCGTGTCTTACCGGGTTGGACTCAAGACGATA
GTTACCGGATAAGGCGCAGCGGTCGGGCTGAACGGGGGGTTCGTGCACACAGCCCAGCTTGGAGCGAACG
ACCTACACCGAACTGAGATACCTACAGCGTGAGCTATGAGAAAGCGCCACGCTTCCCGAAGGGAGAAAGG
CGGACAGGTATCCGGTAAGCGGCAGGGTCGGAACAGGAGAGCGCACGAGGGAGCTTCCAGGGGGAAACGC
CTGGTATCTTTATAGTCCTGTCGGGTTTCGCCACCTCTGACTTGAGCGTCGATTTTTGTGATGCTCGTCA
GGGGGGCGGAGCCTATGGAAAAACGCCAGCAACGCGGCC
Features (pLannotate 1.2.2; 18 found; start..end, strand, type, name):
     30..163     +  rep_origin     RSF ori (fragment): Plasmids containing the RSF 1030 origin of replication can be propagated in E. coli cells that contain additional plasmids with compatible origins.
    165..257     +  CDS            lacI (fragment): lac repressor; lacI; The lac repressor binds to the lac operator to inhibit transcription in E. coli. This inhibition can be relieved by adding lactose or isopropyl-β-D-thiogalactopyranoside (IPTG).
    270..291     +  protein_bind   CAP binding site: CAP binding activates transcription in the presence of cAMP. E. coli catabolite activator protein
    306..336     +  promoter       lac promoter: promoter for the E. coli lac operon
    344..360     +  protein_bind   lac operator: The lac repressor binds to the lac operator to inhibit transcription in E. coli. This inhibition can be relieved by adding lactose or isopropyl-β-D-thiogalactopyranoside (IPTG). lac repressor encoded by lacI
    473..925     +  CDS            VN155(I152L): improved N-terminal fragment of mVenus for use in bimolecular fluorescence complementation (BiFC) (Kodama and Hu, 2010)
    979..1029    -  misc_feature   bom (fragment): basis of mobility region from pBR322
   1131..1166    -  CDS            rop (fragment): Rop protein, which maintains plasmids at low copy number; rop
   1346..1364    -  misc_RNA       MS2 stem loop: stem loop that binds the bacteriophage MS2 coat protein
   1385..1403    -  misc_RNA       MS2 stem loop: stem loop that binds the bacteriophage MS2 coat protein
   1446..1795    -  ncRNA          CsrB: Accession: RF00018 - CsrB/RsmB RNA family
   1832..1848    -  protein_bind   lac operator: The lac repressor binds to the lac operator to inhibit transcription in E. coli. This inhibition can be relieved by adding lactose or isopropyl-β-D-thiogalactopyranoside (IPTG). lac repressor encoded by lacI
   1856..1886    -  promoter       lac promoter: promoter for the E. coli lac operon
   1901..1922    -  protein_bind   CAP binding site: CAP binding activates transcription in the presence of cAMP. E. coli catabolite activator protein
   1935..2027    -  CDS            lacI (fragment): lac repressor; lacI; The lac repressor binds to the lac operator to inhibit transcription in E. coli. This inhibition can be relieved by adding lactose or isopropyl-β-D-thiogalactopyranoside (IPTG).
   2077..2181    +  promoter       AmpR promoter: bla
   2182..3042    +  CDS            AmpR: β-lactamase; bla; confers resistance to ampicillin, carbenicillin, and related antibiotics
   3213..3801    +  rep_origin     ori: high-copy-number ColE1/pMB1/pBR322/pUC origin of replication
