[The description below was written by a language model from this plasmid's Addgene catalogue record and pLannotate feature annotations shown in this document.]
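Description:
pCML 313 is a bacterial expression plasmid of about 3.8 kb, derived from the pDMSA-Y1 backbone, that serves as a component of a tri-molecular fluorescence complementation (TriFC) assay for RNA–protein interactions in E. coli. It is maintained through a ColE1/pMB1-type origin and selected with ampicillin via the bla gene and its native promoter. The annotation also picks up short remnants of an RSF origin, bom and rop, which appear to be non-functional leftovers of earlier cloning. The catalogue lists the copy number as unknown.

The plasmid carries two divergently oriented expression cassettes, each built from a CAP binding site, lac promoter and lac operator, flanked by a small lacI fragment rather than a complete repressor gene, so repression would depend on lacI supplied by the host. One cassette drives an N-terminal fragment of a yellow fluorescent protein, annotated as VN155(I152L) from mVenus. According to the record this is the "NYFP control", meaning the fragment appears not to be fused to a candidate RNA-binding protein. The other cassette transcribes the E. coli K-12 MG1655 small regulatory RNA CsrB (roughly 330–350 nt), followed by two MS2 stem loops that form a binding domain for the bacteriophage MS2 coat protein.

In TriFC, the tagged RNA acts as a scaffold. An MS2 coat protein fused to the complementary YFP fragment, presumably supplied from a separate construct not described here, docks on the stem loops, and fluorescence is reconstituted only if an NYFP-fused protein binds the same RNA. With unfused NYFP, pCML 313 most plausibly serves as a negative control that sets the background signal for studies of Csr RNA–protein interactions.
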