Addgene plasmid #98586: pCML 313
Purpose: pNYFP + CsrB-2MS2BD. Expresses NYFP control fusion and RNA-2MS2BD fusion in E. coli for TriFC assay (ampR).
Depositing lab: Lydia Contreras. Depositing organization: University of Texas at Austin. Publication: Adaptation of Tri-molecular fluorescence complementation allows assaying of regulatory Csr RNA-protein interactions in bacteria. Gelderman G, Sivakumar A, Lipp S, Contreras L. Biotechnol Bioeng. 2015 Feb;112(2):365-75. doi: 10.1002/bit.25351. Epub 2014 Sep 26. PubMed 25080893.
Backbone
  Vector backbone: Derived from pDMSA-Y1 (Kostecki et al., 2010, 10.1371/journal.pone.0009225)
  Backbone size w/o insert (bp): 3500
  Total vector size (bp): 3800
  Vector type: Bacterial Expression
Growth in bacteria
  Bacterial resistance: Ampicillin, 100 μg/mL
  Growth temperature: 37°C
  Growth strain: DH5alpha
  Growth instructions: May need to be grown at room temperature for complementation assay.
  Copy number: Unknown
Gene/Insert
  Gene/Insert name: csrB
  Species: Escherichia coli K-12 MG1655
  Insert size (bp): 330
  Promoter: pLacO
  Cloning method: Gibson Cloning
  Sequencing primers: 5′ N/A; 3′ CCTTAGGATCCATATATAGGGCCC
Terms and licenses: Academic/Nonprofit Terms; Industry Terms: Not Available to Industry
How to cite: pCML 313 was a gift from Lydia Contreras (Addgene plasmid # 98586 ; http://n2t.net/addgene:98586 ; RRID:Addgene_98586)
